>Addgene plasmid #230793 | AiP20063 - pAAV-AiE3114m-minBG-SYFP2-WPRE3-BGHpA | addgene full sequence | sequence record 466370 | Addgene NGS Result
GCTAGGGGAGAAACCACAGATGGGACAGCTTTAAAATATTCTGCAGGGTGGTATCTGCTATTAAAGTTTT
AAAAGATTGTTTTGTGAGATGTTTCCATATTGATTTATTGAGAAATAGGTCACTCTTTCACAAAGTGTAA
TGACATCCGATTGGATGTGTAAACTGTTTTCTTCATGTTACCACTAGGTTTTCGATAAAGCTGGCTCGCC
GGCGGAGCTCGGGCTGGGCATAAAAGTCAGGGCAGAGCCATCTATTGCTTACATTTGCTTCTGGGATCCA
GATCTTTCGAAGCTAGCGCTACCGGTCGCCACCATGGTGAGCAAGGGCGAGGAGCTGTTCACCGGGGTGG
TGCCCATCCTGGTCGAGCTGGACGGCGACGTAAACGGCCACAAGTTCAGCGTGTCCGGCGAGGGCGAGGG
CGATGCCACCTACGGCAAGCTGACCCTGAAGCTGATCTGCACCACCGGCAAGCTGCCCGTGCCCTGGCCC
ACCCTCGTGACCACCCTGGGCTACGGCGTGCAGTGCTTCGCCCGCTACCCCGACCACATGAAGCAGCACG
ACTTCTTCAAGTCCGCCATGCCCGAAGGCTACGTCCAGGAGCGCACCATCTTCTTCAAGGACGACGGCAA
CTACAAGACCCGCGCCGAGGTGAAGTTCGAGGGCGACACCCTGGTGAACCGCATCGAGCTGAAGGGCATC
GACTTCAAGGAGGACGGCAACATCCTGGGGCACAAGCTGGAGTACAACTACAACAGCCACAACGTCTATA
TCACCGCCGACAAGCAGAAGAACGGCATCAAGGCCAACTTCAAGATCCGCCACAACATCGAGGACGGCGG
CGTGCAGCTCGCCGACCACTACCAGCAGAACACCCCCATCGGCGACGGCCCCGTGCTGCTGCCCGACAAC
CACTACCTGAGCTACCAGTCCAAGCTGAGCAAAGACCCCAACGAGAAGCGCGATCACATGGTCCTGCTGG
AGTTCGTGACCGCCGCCGGGATCACTCTCGGCATGGACGAGCTGTACAAGTAAGTCGACGGCGCGCCGCG
GCCGCGAATTCGATATCATAATCAACCTCTGGATTACAAAATTTGTGAAAGATTGACTGGTATTCTTAAC
TATGTTGCTCCTTTTACGCTATGTGGATACGCTGCTTTAATGCCTTTGTATCATGCTATTGCTTCCCGTA
TGGCTTTCATTTTCTCCTCCTTGTATAAATCCTGGTTAGTTCTTGCCACGGCGGAACTCATCGCCGCCTG
CCTTGCCCGCTGCTGGACAGGGGCTCGGCTGTTGGGCACTGACAATTCCGTGGCTCGAGAGATCTTCGAC
TGTGCCTTCTAGTTGCCAGCCATCTGTTGTTTGCCCCTCCCCCGTGCCTTCCTTGACCCTGGAAGGTGCC
ACTCCCACTGTCCTTTCCTAATAAAATGAGGAAATTGCATCGCATTGTCTGAGTAGGTGTCATTCTATTC
TGGGGGGTGGGGTGGGGCAGGACAGCAAGGGGGAGGATTGGGAAGACAATAGCAGGCATGAGATCTCACG
TGCGGACCGAGCGGCCGCAGGAACCCCTAGTGATGGAGTTGGCCACTCCCTCTCTGCGCGCTCGCTCGCT
CACTGAGGCCGGGCGACCAAAGGTCGCCCGACGCCCGGGCTTTGCCCGGGCGGCCTCAGTGAGCGAGCGA
GCGCGCAGCTGCCTGCAGGGGCGCCTGATGCGGTATTTTCTCCTTACGCATCTGTGCGGTATTTCACACC
GCATA
[95 nt withheld, positions 1756-1850]
T
[46 nt withheld, positions 1852-1897]
C
[141 nt withheld, positions 1899-2039]
CCTTTGACGTTGGAGTCCACGTTCTTT
[37 nt withheld, positions 2067-2103]
ACTCTATCTCGGGCTATTCTTTTGATTTATAAGGGATTTTGCCGATTTCGGTCTATTGGTTAAAAAATGA
GCTGATTTAACAAAAATTTAACGCGAATTTTAACAAAATATTAACGTTTACAATTTTATGGTGCACTCTC
AGTACAATCTGCTCTGATGCCGCATAGTTAAGCCAGCCCCGACACCCGCCAACACCCGCTGACGCGCCCT
GACGGGCTTGTCTGCTCCCGGCATCCGCTTACAGACAAGCTGTGACCGTCTCCGGGAGCTGCATGTGTCA
GAGGTTTTCACCGTCATCACCGAAACGCGCGAGACGAAAGGGCCTCGTGATACGCCTATTTTTATAGGTT
AATGTCATGATAATAATGGTTTCTTAGACGTCAGGTGGCACTTTTCGGGGAAATGTGCGCGGAACCCCTA
TTTGTTTATTTTTCTAAATACATTCAAATATGTATCCGCTCATGAGACAATAACCCTGATAAATGCTTCA
ATAATATTGAAAAAGGAAGAGTATGAGTATTCAACATTTCCGTGTCGCCCTTATTCCCTTTTTTGCGGCA
TTTTGCCTTCCTGTTTTTGCTCACCCAGAAACGCTGGTGAAAGTAAAAGATGCTGAAGATCAGTTGGGTG
CACGAGTGGGTTACATCGAACTGGATCTCAACAGCGGTAAGATCCTTGAGAGTTTTCGCCCCGAAGAACG
TTTTCCAATGATGAGCACTTTTAAAGTTCTGCTATGTGGCGCGGTATTATCCCGTATTGACGCCGGGCAA
GAGCAACTCGGTCGCCGCATACACTATTCTCAGAATGACTTGGTTGAGTACTCACCAGTCACAGAAAAGC
ATCTTACGGATGGCATGACAGTAAGAGAATTATGCAGTGCTGCCATAACCATGAGTGATAACACTGCGGC
CAACTTACTTCTGACAACGATCGGAGGACCGAAGGAGCTAACCGCTTTTTTGCACAACATGGGGGATCAT
GTAACTCGCCTTGATCGTTGGGAACCGGAGCTGAATGAAGCCATACCAAACGACGAGCGTGACACCACGA
TGCCTGTAGCAATGGCAACAACGTTGCGCAAACTATTAACTGGCGAACTACTTACTCTAGCTTCCCGGCA
ACAATTAATAGACTGGATGGAGGCGGATAAAGTTGCAGGACCACTTCTGCGCTCGGCCCTTCCGGCTGGC
TGGTTTATTGCTGATAAATCTGGAGCCGGTGAGCGTGGGTCTCGCGGTATCATTGCAGCACTGGGGCCAG
ATGGTAAGCCCTCCCGTATCGTAGTTATCTACACGACGGGGAGTCAGGCAACTATGGATGAACGAAATAG
ACAGATCGCTGAGATAGGTGCCTCACTGATTAAGCATTGGTAACTGTCAGACCAAGTTTACTCATATATA
CTTTAGATTGATTTAAAACTTCATTTTTAATTTAAAAGGATCTAGGTGAAGATCCTTTTTGATAATCTCA
TGACCAAAATCCCTTAACGTGAGTTTTCGTTCCACTGAGCGTCAGACCCCGTAGAAAAGATCAAAGGATC
TTCTTGAGATCCTTTTTTTCTGCGCGTAATCTGCTGCTTGCAAACAAAAAAACCACCGCTACCAGCGGTG
GTTTGTTTGCCGGATCAAGAGCTACCAACTCTTTTTCCGAAGGTAACTGGCTTCAGCAGAGCGCAGATAC
CAAATACTGTTCTTCTAGTGTAGCCGTAGTTAGGCCACCACTTCAAGAACTCTGTAGCACCGCCTACATA
CCTCGCTCTGCTAATCCTGTTACCAGTGGCTGCTGCCAGTGGCGATAAGTCGTGTCTTACCGGGTTGGAC
TCAAGACGATAGTTACCGGATAAGGCGCAGCGGTCGGGCTGAACGGGGGGTTCGTGCACACAGCCCAGCT
TGGAGCGAACGACCTACACCGAACTGAGATACCTACAGCGTGAGCTATGAGAAAGCGCCACGCTTCCCGA
AGGGAGAAAGGCGGACAGGTATCCGGTAAGCGGCAGGGTCGGAACAGGAGAGCGCACGAGGGAGCTTCCA
GGGGGAAACGCCTGGTATCTTTATAGTCCTGTCGGGTTTCGCCACCTCTGACTTGAGCGTCGATTTTTGT
GATGCTCGTCAGGGGGGCGGAGCCTATGGAAAAACGCCAGCAACGCGGCCTTTTTACGGTTCCTGGCCTT
TTGCTGGCCTTTTGCTCACATGTCCTGCAGGCAGCTGCGCGCTCGCTCGCTCACTGAGGCCGCCCGGGCG
TCGGGCGACCTTTGGTCGCCCGGCCTCAGTGAGCGAGCGAGCGCGCAGAGAGGGAGTGGCCAACTCCATC
ACTAGGGGTTCCTGCGGCCGCACGCGTGCTTGCAGCTTTATGAGTGGTACCCAGGTGAGGGATTAAGCTA
TGGATATGGCCCTAAGGGAGGACTTAGCCTGAGAGGAGTGGACAGGAACCCAGAAAAACCAGTGTTCTGC
GCATGGCTGTCCTTATCTGCACATGGCTGTCCTTACCAACTGCCTATTTTTTTCCCTCATGAGTTCCTAT
AAAGGTCTGGAAACCAAAAAGAATTTCCAAGTTGGCAGTAATGAAATAGCAGCCAGGCTGCAGTACCTGA
AAAAGAAACCTGCCTCACACAGGGCTTGTTCAAATCACACAGTTTGCAGAACGGAGCTTGGAGAAGTGGG
TCAGTTTGCAGAGTGAGCCACCATAAGAGTCTGCAAACAGCTGCCTTTGTGGGAACCTGTGTTT
Features (pLannotate 1.2.2; 15 found; start..end, strand, type, name):
    314..1030    +  CDS            SYFP2: SYFP2 is a basic (constitutively fluorescent) yellow fluorescent protein published in 2006, derived from Aequorea victoria. It is reported to be a very rapidly-maturing monomer with moderate acid sensitivity.
   1070..1227    +  misc_feature   WPRE (fragment): woodchuck hepatitis virus posttranscriptional regulatory element
   1233..1313    +  misc_feature   WPRE (fragment): woodchuck hepatitis virus posttranscriptional regulatory element
   1330..1441    +  polyA_signal   bGH poly(A) signal: bovine growth hormone polyadenylation signal
   1559..1699    +  repeat_region  AAV2 ITR: inverted terminal repeat of adeno-associated virus serotype 2 inverted
   1704..1755    -  misc_feature   bom (fragment): basis of mobility region from pBR322
   1774..2229    +  rep_origin     f1 ori (sequence partly withheld): f1 bacteriophage origin of replication; arrow indicates direction of (+) strand synthesis
   2230..2279    -  misc_feature   bom (fragment): basis of mobility region from pBR322
   2381..2416    -  CDS            rop (fragment): Rop protein, which maintains plasmids at low copy number; rop
   2511..2615    +  promoter       AmpR promoter: bla
   2616..3476    +  CDS            AmpR: β-lactamase; bla; confers resistance to ampicillin, carbenicillin, and related antibiotics
   3647..4235    +  rep_origin     ori: high-copy-number ColE1/pMB1/pBR322/pUC origin of replication
   4308..4335    +  repeat_region  AAV2 ITR (fragment): inverted terminal repeat of adeno-associated virus serotype 2 inverted
   4364..4391    +  repeat_region  AAV2 ITR (fragment): inverted terminal repeat of adeno-associated virus serotype 2 inverted
   4676..4692    +  CDS            KA2 (fragment): first 150 residues of the mouse kainate receptor subunit 2 mediates targeting to the neuronal soma (Shemesh et al., 2017)
