[The description below was written by a language model from this plasmid's Addgene catalogue record and pLannotate feature annotations shown in this document.]
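Description:
AiP20063 - pAAV-AiE3114m-minBG-SYFP2-WPRE3-BGHpA is an AAV transfer plasmid built on a pAAV2 backbone, intended for packaging a recombinant AAV genome that reports the activity of a candidate brain-cell enhancer. It is propagated in bacteria as a high-copy plasmid through a ColE1/pUC-type origin and selected with ampicillin via the bla (AmpR) gene and its promoter. An f1 phage origin is also present. The backbone annotation shows short fragments of bom and rop, which are likely pBR322-derived remnants rather than functional elements.

The payload lies between AAV2 inverted terminal repeats, which provide the cis signals for replication and encapsidation of the vector genome. One ITR is annotated in full downstream of the cassette, while the upstream ITR is detected only as two short fragments. The enhancer AiE3114m is placed ahead of a minimal beta-globin promoter (minBG). A minimal promoter has little activity of its own, so transcription depends largely on the enhancer, which is meant to restrict expression to specific populations of brain cells. The record does not say which populations. Neither the enhancer nor minBG is annotated in the feature table, but they presumably occupy the unannotated region between the upstream ITR fragments and the reporter. A very short "KA2" hit in that region is most likely a spurious match. The reporter is SYFP2, a rapidly maturing monomeric yellow fluorescent protein derived from Aequorea victoria. It is followed by WPRE3, a shortened woodchuck hepatitis virus posttranscriptional element that appears as two WPRE fragments and boosts transcript expression, and then by the bovine growth hormone polyadenylation signal. The construct belongs to a collection of enhancer AAVs for genetic access to cortical cell types, where fluorescent labelling reveals the specificity of the enhancer.
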