Addgene plasmid #230793: AiP20063 - pAAV-AiE3114m-minBG-SYFP2-WPRE3-BGHpA
Purpose: AiE3114m is an enhancer sequence, designed to drive AAV-mediated transgene expression in specific populations of brain cells
Depositing lab: Allen Institute for Brain Science & Bosiljka Tasic. Depositing organization: Allen Institute. Publication: A suite of enhancer AAVs and transgenic mouse lines for genetic access to cortical cell types. Ben-Simon Y, Hooper M, Narayan S, Daigle TL, Dwivedi D, Way SW, Oster A, Stafford DA, Mich JK, Taormina MJ, Martinez RA, Opitz-Araya X, Roth JR, Alexander JR, Allen S, Amster A, Arbuckle J, Ayala A, Baker PM, Bakken TE, Barcelli T, Barta S, Bendrick J, Bertagnolli D, Bielstein C, Bishwakarma P, Bowlus J, Boyer G, Brouner K, Casian B, Casper T, Chakka AB, Chakrabarty R, Chance RK, Chavan S, Clark M, Colbert K, Collman F, Daniel S, Departee M, DiValentin P, Donadio N, Dotson N, Egdorf T, Fliss T, Gabitto M, Garcia J, Gary A, Gasperini M, Gloe J, Goldy J, Gore BB, Graybuck L, Greisman N, Haeseleer F, Halterman C, Haradon Z, Hastings SD, Helback O, Ho W, Hockemeyer D, Huang C, Huff S, Hunker A, Johansen N, Jones D, Juneau Z, Kalmbach B, Kannan M, Khem S, Kussick E, Kutsal R, Larsen R, Lee C, Lee AY, Leibly M, Lenz GH, Li S, Liang E, Lusk N, Madigan Z, Malloy J, Malone J, McCue R, Melchor J, Mollenkopf T, Moosman S, Morin E, Newman D, Ng L, Ngo K, Omstead V, Otto S, Oyama A, Pena N, Pham T, Phillips E, Pom CA, Potekhina L, Ransford S, Ray PL, Rette D, Reynoldson C, Rimorin C, Rocha D, Ruiz A, Sanchez REA, Sawyer L, Sedeno-Cortes A, Sevigny JP, Shapovalova N, Shepard N, Shulga L, Sigler AR, Siverts L, Soliman S, Somasundaram S, Staats B, Stewart K, Szelenyi E, Tieu M, Trader C, Tran A, van Velthoven CTJ, Walker M, Wang Y, Weed N, Wirthlin M, Wood T, Wynalda B, Yao Z, Zhou T, Ariza J, Dee N, Reding M, Ronellenfitch K, Mufti S, Sunkin SM, Smith KA, Esposito L, Waters J, Thyagarajan B, Yao S, Lein ES, Zeng H, Levi BP, Ngai J, Ting JT, Tasic B. Cell. 2025 May 16:S0092-8674(25)00513-6. doi: 10.1016/j.cell.2025.05.002. PubMed 40403729.
Backbone
  Vector backbone: pAAV2
  Vector type: AAV
Growth in bacteria
  Bacterial resistance: Ampicillin, 100 μg/mL
  Growth temperature: 37°C
  Growth strain: NEB Stable
  Copy number: High Copy
Gene/Insert
  Gene/Insert name: SYFP2
  Species: Synthetic
  Promoter: minBG
  Cloning method: Gibson Cloning
Terms and licenses: Academic/Nonprofit Terms; Industry Terms: Not Available to Industry
How to cite: AiP20063 - pAAV-AiE3114m-minBG-SYFP2-WPRE3-BGHpA was a gift from Allen Institute for Brain Science & Bosiljka Tasic (Addgene plasmid # 230793 ; http://n2t.net/addgene:230793 ; RRID:Addgene_230793)
